Addgene plasmid #56627: YPet-Actin-3
Purpose: Localization: Actin, Excitation: 513, Emission: 527
Depositing lab: Michael Davidson. Depositing organization: Florida State University, Tallahassee.
Backbone
  Vector backbone: YPet
  Backbone size w/o insert (bp): 4750
  Vector type: Mammalian Expression
  Selectable markers: Neomycin (select with G418)
Growth in bacteria
  Bacterial resistance: Kanamycin, 50 μg/mL
  Growth temperature: 37°C
  Growth strain: DH5alpha
  Copy number: High Copy
Gene/Insert
  Gene/Insert name: Actin (alt name: NM_001101.3)
  Species: H. sapiens (human)
  Entrez Gene: ACTB (a.k.a. BKRNS, BNS, BRWS1, CSMH, DDS1, PS1TP5BP1, THC8)
  Promoter: CMV
  Tag / fusion protein: YPet
  Cloning method: Unknown
  Sequencing primers: 5′ CMV-F; 3′ SV40pA-R
Terms and licenses: Academic/Nonprofit Terms; Industry Terms
Depositor comments: . Excitation = 513; Emission = 527
How to cite: YPet-Actin-3 was a gift from Michael Davidson (Addgene plasmid # 56627 ; http://n2t.net/addgene:56627 ; RRID:Addgene_56627)
