[The description below was written by a language model from this plasmid's Addgene catalogue record.]
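Description:
YPet-Actin-3 is a mammalian expression plasmid that produces human beta-actin (ACTB, corresponding to the NM_001101.3 reference transcript) fused to the yellow fluorescent protein YPet. It is built on a YPet vector backbone of about 4.75 kb before insertion of the actin sequence. It is maintained as a high-copy plasmid in E. coli under kanamycin selection. In mammalian cells a neomycin resistance marker allows G418 selection of stable transfectants. The record gives no feature table, so the origin of replication and the exact arrangement of the resistance cassette are not stated.

Expression of the fusion is driven by the CMV promoter, a strong constitutive promoter in most mammalian cell lines. The listed sequencing primers (a CMV forward primer and an SV40 polyA reverse primer) suggest that the transcript is terminated by an SV40 polyadenylation signal. The name suggests YPet sits at the N-terminus of actin, and the "3" may refer to a linker, but the record does not explicitly state the tag position, the linker or the cloning method.

The construct is intended as a localization marker. The YPet-actin fusion incorporates into the actin cytoskeleton, allowing filamentous structures such as stress fibres and lamellipodia to be viewed by fluorescence microscopy in live or fixed cells. The recorded spectral values for YPet are excitation at 513 nm and emission at 527 nm, which places it in the yellow channel. This makes it suitable for multicolour imaging alongside spectrally distinct fluorescent proteins.
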