>Addgene plasmid #56627 | YPet-Actin-3 | depositor partial sequence | sequence record 87515 | insert sequence
GACGTCAGATCCGCTAGCGCTACCGGTACCATGGTGAGCAAAGGCGAAGAGCTGTTCACCGGCGTGGTGC
CCATCCTGGTGGAGCTGGACGGCGACGTGAACGGCCACAAGTTCAGCGTGAGCGGCGAGGGCGAGGGCGA
CGCCACCTACGGCAAGCTGACCCTGAAGCTGCTGTGCACCACCGGCAAGCTGCCCGTGCCCTGGCCCACC
CTGGTGACCACCCTGGGCTACGGCGTGCAGTGCTTCGCCCGGTACCCCGACCACATGAAGCAGCACGACT
TCTTCAAGAGCGCCATGCCCGAGGGCTACGTGCAGGAGCGGACCATCTTCTTCAAGGACGACGGCAACTA
CAAGACCCGGGCCGAGGTGAAGTTCGAGGGCGACACCCTGGTGAACCGGATCGAGCTGAAGGGCATCGAC
TTCAAGGAGGACGGCAACATCCTGGGCCACAAGCTGGAGTACAACTACAACAGCCACAACGTGTACATCA
CCGCCGACAAGCAGAAGAACGGCATCAAGGCCAACTTCAAGATCCGGCACAACATCGAGGACGGCGGCGT
GCAGCTGGCCGACCACTACCAGCAGAACACCCCCATCGGCGACGGCCCCGTGCTGCTGCCCGACAACCAC
TACCTGAGCTACCAGAGCGCCCTGTTCAAGGACCCCAACGAGAAGCGGGACCACATGGTGCTGCTGGAGT
TCCTGACCGCCGCCGGCATCACCGAGGGCATGAACGAGCTCTATAAGTCTCGAGCTATGGATGATGATAT
CGCCGCGCTCGTCGTCGACAACGGCTCCGGCATGTGCAAGGCCGGCTTCGCGGGCGACGATGCCCCCCGG
GCCGTCTTCCCCTCCATCGTGGGGCGCCCCAGGCACCAGGGCGTGATGGTGGGCATGGGTCAGAAGGATT
CCTATGTGGGCGACGAGGCCCAGAGCAAGAGAGGCATCCTCACCCTGAAGTACCCCATCGAGCACGGCAT
CGTCACCAACTGGGACGACATGGAGAAAATCTGGCACCACACCTTCTACAATGAGCTGCGTGTGGCTCCC
GAGGAGCACCCCGTGCTGCTGACCGAGGCCCCCCTGAACCCCAAGGCCAACCGCGAGAAGATGACCCAGA
TCATGTTTGAGACCTTCAACACCCCAGCCATGTACGTTGCTATCCAGGCTGTGCTATCCCTGTACGCCTC
TGGCCGTACCACTGGCATCGTGATGGACTCCGGTGACGGGGTCACCCACACTGTGCCCATCTACGAGGGG
TATGCCCTCCCCCATGCCATCCTGCGTCTGGACCTGGCTGGCCGGGACCTGACTGACTACCTCATGAAGA
TCCTCACCGAGCGCGGCTACAGCTTCACCACCACGGCCGAGCGGGAAATCGTGCGTGACATTAAGGAGAA
GCTGTGCTACGTCGCCCTGGACTTCGAGCAAGAGATGGCCACGGCTGCTTCCAGCTCCTCCCTGGAGAAG
AGCTACGAGCTGCCTGACGGCCAGGTCATCACCATTGGCAATGAGCGGTTCCGCTGCCCTGAGGCACTCT
TCCAGCCTTCCTTCCTGGGCATGGAGTCCTGTGGCATCCACGAAACTACCTTCAACTCCATCATGAAGTG
TGACGTGGACATCCGCAAAGACCTGTACGCCAACACAGTGCTGTCTGGCGGCACCACCATGTACCCTGGC
ATTGCCGACAGGATGCAGAAGGAGATCACTGCCCTGGCACCCAGCACAATGAAGATCAAGATCATTGCTC
CTCCTGAGCGCAAGTACTCCGTGTGGATCGGCGGCTCCATCCTGGCCTCGCTGTCCACCTTCCAGCAGAT
GTGGATCAGCAAGCAGGAGTATGACGAGTCCGGCCCCTCCATCGTCCACCGCAAATGCTTCTAGGGATCC
ACCGGATCTAGATAACTGACAAATCACCATACCACATGTAGA
