>Addgene plasmid #56627 | YPet-Actin-3 | addgene partial sequence | sequence record 136317 | EXFP-internal-F 5'-ACGACGGCAACTACAAGACC-3'
CCGGATCGAGCTGAAGGGCATCGACTTCAAGGAGGACGGCAACATCCTGGGCCACAAGCTGGAGTACAAC
TACAACAGCCACAACGTGTACATCACCGCCGACAAGCAGAAGAACGGCATCAAGGCCAACTTCAAGATCC
GGCACAACATCGAGGACGGCGGCGTGCAGCTGGCCGACCACTACCAGCAGAACACCCCCATCGGCGACGG
CCCCGTGCTGCTGCCCGACAACCACTACCTGAGCTACCAGAGCGCCCTGTTCAAGGACCCCAACGAGAAG
CGGGACCACATGGTGCTGCTGGAGTTCCTGACCGCCGCCGGCATCACCGAGGGCATGAACGAGCTCTATA
AGTCTCGAGCTATGGATGATGATATCGCCGCGCTCGTCGTCGACAACGGCTCCGGCATGTGCAAGGCCGG
CTTCGCGGGCGACGATGCCCCCCGGGCCGTCTTCCCCTCCATCGTGGGGCGCCCCAGGCACCAGGGCGTG
ATGGTGGGCATGGGTCAGAAGGATTCCTATGTGGGCGACGAGGCCCAGAGCAAGAGAGGCATCCTCACCC
TGAAGTACCCCATCGAGCACGGCATCGTCACCAACTGGGACGACATGGAGAAAATCTGGCACCACACCTT
CTACAATGAGCTGCGTGTGGCTCCCGAGGAGCACCCCGTGCTGCTGACCGAGGCCCCCCTGAACCCCAAG
GCCAACCGCGAGAAGATGACCCAGATCATGTTTGAGACCTTCAACACCCCAGCCATGTACGTTGCTATCC
AGGCTGTGCTATCCCTGTACGCCTCTGGCCGTACCACTGGCATCGTGATGGACTCCGGTGACGG
